>Addgene plasmid #212707 | pcDNA3.1+-mutTornado-split-nLuc | addgene full sequence | sequence record 420923 | Addgene NGS Result
GACGGATCGGGAGATCTCCCGATCCCCTATGGTGCACTCTCAGTACAATCTGCTCTGATGCCGCATAGTT
AAGCCAGTATCTGCTCCCTGCTTGTGTGTTGGAGGTCGCTGAGTAGTGCGCGAGCAAAATTTAAGCTACA
ACAAGGCAAGGCTTGACCGACAATTGCATGAAGAATCTGCTTAGGGTTAGGCGTTTTGCGCTGCTTCGCG
ATGTACGGGCCAGATATACGCGTTGACATTGATTATTGACTAGTTATTAATAGTAATCAATTACGGGGTC
ATTAGTTCATAGCCCATATATGGAGTTCCGCGTTACATAACTTACGGTAAATGGCCCGCCTGGCTGACCG
CCCAACGACCCCCGCCCATTGACGTCAATAATGACGTATGTTCCCATAGTAACGCCAATAGGGACTTTCC
ATTGACGTCAATGGGTGGAGTATTTACGGTAAACTGCCCACTTGGCAGTACATCAAGTGTATCATATGCC
AAGTACGCCCCCTATTGACGTCAATGACGGTAAATGGCCCGCCTGGCATTATGCCCAGTACATGACCTTA
TGGGACTTTCCTACTTGGCAGTACATCTACGTATTAGTCATCGCTATTACCATGGTGATGCGGTTTTGGC
AGTACATCAATGGGCGTGGATAGCGGTTTGACTCACGGGGATTTCCAAGTCTCCACCCCATTGACGTCAA
TGGGAGTTTGTTTTGGCACCAAAATCAACGGGACTTTCCAAAATGTCGTAACAACTCCGCCCCATTGACG
CAAATGGGCGGTAGGCGTGTACGGTGGGAGGTCTATATAAGCAGAGCTCTCTGGCTAACTAGAGAACCCA
CTGCTTACTGGCTTATCGAAATTAATACGACTCACTATAGGGAGACCCAAGCTTACCATGGACTACAAGG
ACGACGATGACAAGCTCGATGGAGGATACCCCTACGACGTGCCCGACTACGCCAGCGGATCCAGCTAAAC
TCGATGATAATACGACTCACTATAGGCCGCACTCGCCGGTCCCAAGCCCGGATAAAATGGGAGGGGGCGG
GAAACCGCCTAACCATGCCGAGTGCGGCCGCATATATGGATAGTGACCGGCTACCGGCTGTTCGAGGAGA
TTCTGGAACAAAAACTCATCTCAGAAGAGGATCTGGAAGAGTGAGAATTCAATCATCTACAAGGTGAGCC
CAATAATACGGTTTGGGTTAGGATAGGAAGTAGAGCCGTAAACTCTCTAAGCGGTAGAAAACAAAAAACA
AAAAAAACAAAAAAAAACCAAAAAAACAAAACACATTAAAACAGCCTGTGGGTTGATCCCACCCACAGGC
CCATTGGGCGCTAGCACTCTGGTATCACGGTACCTTTGTGCGCCTGTTTTATACCCCCTCCCCCAACTGT
AACTTAGAAGTAACACACACCGATCAACAGTCAGCGTGGCACACCAGCCACGTTTTGATCAAGCACTTCT
GTTACCCCGGACTGAGTATCAATAGACTGCTCACGCGGTTGAAGGAGAAAGCGTTCGTTATCCGGCCAAC
TACTTCGAAAAACCTAGTAACACCGTGGAAGTTGCAGAGTGTTTCGCTCAGCACTACCCCAGTGTAGATC
AGGTCGATGAGTCACCGCATTCCCCACGGGCGACCGTGGCGGTGGCTGCGTTGGCGGTCTGCCCATGGGG
AAACCCATGGGACGCTCTAATACAGACATGGTGCGAAGAGTCTATTGAGCTAGTTGGTAGTCCTCCGGCC
CCTGAATGCGGCTAATCCTAACTGCGGAGCACACACCCTCAAGCCAGAGGGCAGTGTGTCGTAACGGGCA
ACTCTGCAGCGGAACCGACTACTTTGGGTGTCCGTGTTTCATTTTATTCCTATACTGGCTGCTTATGGTG
ACAATTGAGAGATCGTTACCATATAGCTATTGGATTGGCCATCCGGTGACTAATAGAGCTATTATATATC
CCTTTGTTGGGTTTATACCACTTAGCTTGAAAGAGGTTAAAACATTACAATTCATTGTTAAGTTGAATAC
AGCAAAATGCGTACGGACTACAAGGACGACGATGACAAGGTCTTCACACTCGAAGATTTCGTTGGGGACT
GGGAACAGACAGCCGCCTACAACCTGGACCAAGTCCTTGAACAGGGAGGTGTGTCCAGTTTGCTGCAGAA
TCTCGCCGTGTCCGTAACTCCGATCCAAAGGATTGTCCGGAGCGGTGAAAATGCCCTGAAGATCGACATC
CATGTCATCATCCCGTATGAAGGTCTGAGCGCCGACCAAATGGCCCAGATCGAAGAGGTGTTTAAGGTGG
TGTACCCTGTGGATGATCATCACTTTAAGGTGATCCTGCCCTATGGCACACTGGTAATCGACGGGGTTAC
GCCGAACATGCTGAACTATTTCGGACGGCCGTATGAAGGCATCGCCGTGTTCGACGGCAAAAAGATCACT
GTAACAGGGACCCTGTGGAACGGCAACAAAATTATCGACGAGCGCCTGATCACCCCCGACGGCTCCATGC
TGTTCCGAGTAACCATCAACAGCTCTAGAGCCATGTCTATGTGGCCGCGGTCGGCGTGGACTGTAGCGGT
CCGCTCGAGCATGCATCTAGAGGGCCCTATTCTATAGTGTCACCTAAATGCTAGAGCTCGCTGATCAGCC
TCGACTGTGCCTTCTAGTTGCCAGCCATCTGTTGTTTGCCCCTCCCCCGTGCCTTCCTTGACCCTGGAAG
GTGCCACTCCCACTGTCCTTTCCTAATAAAATGAGGAAATTGCATCGCATTGTCTGAGTAGGTGTCATTC
TATTCTGGGGGGTGGGGTGGGGCAGGACAGCAAGGGGGAGGATTGGGAAGACAATAGCAGGCATGCTGGG
GATGCGGTGGGCTCTATGGCTTCTGAGGCGGAAAGAACCAGCTGGGGCTCTAGGGGGTATCCCC
[124 nt withheld, positions 2935-3058]
C
[91 nt withheld, positions 3060-3150]
A
[49 nt withheld, positions 3152-3200]
CCTTTGACGTTGGAGTCCACGTTCTTT
[37 nt withheld, positions 3228-3264]
ACCCTATCTCGGTCTATTCTTTTGATTTATAAGGGATTTTGCCGATTTCGGCCTATTGGTTAAAAAATGA
GCTGATTTAACAAAAATTTAACGCGAATTAATTCTGTGGAATGTGTGTCAGTTAGGGTGTGGAAAGTCCC
CAGGCTCCCCAGCAGGCAGAAGTATGCAAAGCATGCATCTCAATTAGTCAGCAACCAGGTGTGGAAAGTC
CCCAGGCTCCCCAGCAGGCAGAAGTATGCAAAGCATGCATCTCAATTAGTCAGCAACCATAGTCCCGCCC
CTAACTCCGCCCATCCCGCCCCTAACTCCGCCCAGTTCCGCCCATTCTCCGCCCCATGGCTGACTAATTT
TTTTTATTTATGCAGAGGCCGAGGCCGCCTCTGCCTCTGAGCTATTCCAGAAGTAGTGAGGAGGCTTTTT
TGGAGGCCTAGGCTTTTGCAAAAAGCTCCCGGGAGCTTGTATATCCATTTTCGGATCTGATCAAGAGACA
GGATGAGGATCGTTTCGCATGATTGAACAAGATGGATTGCACGCAGGTTCTCCGGCCGCTTGGGTGGAGA
GGCTATTCGGCTATGACTGGGCACAACAGACAATCGGCTGCTCTGATGCCGCCGTGTTCCGGCTGTCAGC
GCAGGGGCGCCCGGTTCTTTTTGTCAAGACCGACCTGTCCGGTGCCCTGAATGAACTGCAGGACGAGGCA
GCGCGGCTATCGTGGCTGGCCACGACGGGCGTTCCTTGCGCAGCTGTGCTCGACGTTGTCACTGAAGCGG
GAAGGGACTGGCTGCTATTGGGCGAAGTGCCGGGGCAGGATCTCCTGTCATCTCACCTTGCTCCTGCCGA
GAAAGTATCCATCATGGCTGATGCAATGCGGCGGCTGCATACGCTTGATCCGGCTACCTGCCCATTCGAC
CACCAAGCGAAACATCGCATCGAGCGAGCACGTACTCGGATGGAAGCCGGTCTTGTCGATCAGGATGATC
TGGACGAAGAGCATCAGGGGCTCGCGCCAGCCGAACTGTTCGCCAGGCTCAAGGCGCGCATGCCCGACGG
CGAGGATCTCGTCGTGACCCATGGCGATGCCTGCTTGCCGAATATCATGGTGGAAAATGGCCGCTTTTCT
GGATTCATCGACTGTGGCCGGCTGGGTGTGGCGGACCGCTATCAGGACATAGCGTTGGCTACCCGTGATA
TTGCTGAAGAGCTTGGCGGCGAATGGGCTGACCGCTTCCTCGTGCTTTACGGTATCGCCGCTCCCGATTC
GCAGCGCATCGCCTTCTATCGCCTTCTTGACGAGTTCTTCTGAGCGGGACTCTGGGGTTCGAAATGACCG
ACCAAGCGACGCCCAACCTGCCATCACGAGATTTCGATTCCACCGCCGCCTTCTATGAAAGGTTGGGCTT
CGGAATCGTTTTCCGGGACGCCGGCTGGATGATCCTCCAGCGCGGGGATCTCATGCTGGAGTTCTTCGCC
CACCCCAACTTGTTTATTGCAGCTTATAATGGTTACAAATAAAGCAATAGCATCACAAATTTCACAAATA
AAGCATTTTTTTCACTGCATTCTAGTTGTGGTTTGTCCAAACTCATCAATGTATCTTATCATGTCTGTAT
ACCGTCGACCTCTAGCTAGAGCTTGGCGTAATCATGGTCATAGCTGTTTCCTGTGTGAAATTGTTATCCG
CTCACAATTCCACACAACATACGAGCCGGAAGCATAAAGTGTAAAGCCTGGGGTGCCTAATGAGTGAGCT
AACTCACATTAATTGCGTTGCGCTCACTGCCCGCTTTCCAGTCGGGAAACCTGTCGTGCCAGCTGCATTA
ATGAATCGGCCAACGCGCGGGGAGAGGCGGTTTGCGTATTGGGCGCTCTTCCGCTTCCTCGCTCACTGAC
TCGCTGCGCTCGGTCGTTCGGCTGCGGCGAGCGGTATCAGCTCACTCAAAGGCGGTAATACGGTTATCCA
CAGAATCAGGGGATAACGCAGGAAAGAACATGTGAGCAAAAGGCCAGCAAAAGGCCAGGAACCGTAAAAA
GGCCGCGTTGCTGGCGTTTTTCCATAGGCTCCGCCCCCCTGACGAGCATCACAAAAATCGACGCTCAAGT
CAGAGGTGGCGAAACCCGACAGGACTATAAAGATACCAGGCGTTTCCCCCTGGAAGCTCCCTCGTGCGCT
CTCCTGTTCCGACCCTGCCGCTTACCGGATACCTGTCCGCCTTTCTCCCTTCGGGAAGCGTGGCGCTTTC
TCATAGCTCACGCTGTAGGTATCTCAGTTCGGTGTAGGTCGTTCGCTCCAAGCTGGGCTGTGTGCACGAA
CCCCCCGTTCAGCCCGACCGCTGCGCCTTATCCGGTAACTATCGTCTTGAGTCCAACCCGGTAAGACACG
ACTTATCGCCACTGGCAGCAGCCACTGGTAACAGGATTAGCAGAGCGAGGTATGTAGGCGGTGCTACAGA
GTTCTTGAAGTGGTGGCCTAACTACGGCTACACTAGAAGAACAGTATTTGGTATCTGCGCTCTGCTGAAG
CCAGTTACCTTCGGAAAAAGAGTTGGTAGCTCTTGATCCGGCAAACAAACCACCGCTGGTAGCGGTGGTT
TTTTTGTTTGCAAGCAGCAGATTACGCGCAGAAAAAAAGGATCTCAAGAAGATCCTTTGATCTTTTCTAC
GGGGTCTGACGCTCAGTGGAACGAAAACTCACGTTAAGGGATTTTGGTCATGAGATTATCAAAAAGGATC
TTCACCTAGATCCTTTTAAATTAAAAATGAAGTTTTAAATCAATCTAAAGTATATATGAGTAAACTTGGT
CTGACAGTTACCAATGCTTAATCAGTGAGGCACCTATCTCAGCGATCTGTCTATTTCGTTCATCCATAGT
TGCCTGACTCCCCGTCGTGTAGATAACTACGATACGGGAGGGCTTACCATCTGGCCCCAGTGCTGCAATG
ATACCGCGAGACCCACGCTCACCGGCTCCAGATTTATCAGCAATAAACCAGCCAGCCGGAAGGGCCGAGC
GCAGAAGTGGTCCTGCAACTTTATCCGCCTCCATCCAGTCTATTAATTGTTGCCGGGAAGCTAGAGTAAG
TAGTTCGCCAGTTAATAGTTTGCGCAACGTTGTTGCCATTGCTACAGGCATCGTGGTGTCACGCTCGTCG
TTTGGTATGGCTTCATTCAGCTCCGGTTCCCAACGATCAAGGCGAGTTACATGATCCCCCATGTTGTGCA
AAAAAGCGGTTAGCTCCTTCGGTCCTCCGATCGTTGTCAGAAGTAAGTTGGCCGCAGTGTTATCACTCAT
GGTTATGGCAGCACTGCATAATTCTCTTACTGTCATGCCATCCGTAAGATGCTTTTCTGTGACTGGTGAG
TACTCAACCAAGTCATTCTGAGAATAGTGTATGCGGCGACCGAGTTGCTCTTGCCCGGCGTCAATACGGG
ATAATACCGCGCCACATAGCAGAACTTTAAAAGTGCTCATCATTGGAAAACGTTCTTCGGGGCGAAAACT
CTCAAGGATCTTACCGCTGTTGAGATCCAGTTCGATGTAACCCACTCGTGCACCCAACTGATCTTCAGCA
TCTTTTACTTTCACCAGCGTTTCTGGGTGAGCAAAAACAGGAAGGCAAAATGCCGCAAAAAAGGGAATAA
GGGCGACACGGAAATGTTGAATACTCATACTCTTCCTTTTTCAATATTATTGAAGCATTTATCAGGGTTA
TTGTCTCATGAGCGGATACATATTTGAATGTATTTAGAAAAATAAACAAATAGGGGTTCCGCGCACATTT
CCCCGAAAAGTGCCACCTGACGTC
Features (pLannotate 1.2.2; 27 found; start..end, strand, type, name):
     28..80      -  misc_feature   bom (fragment): basis of mobility region from pBR322
    235..614     +  enhancer       CMV enhancer: human cytomegalovirus immediate early enhancer
    615..818     +  promoter       CMV promoter: human cytomegalovirus (CMV) immediate early promoter
    814..847     +  LTR            5' LTR (truncated) (fragment): truncated 5' long terminal repeat (LTR) from HIV-1
    863..881     +  promoter       T7 promoter: promoter for bacteriophage T7 RNA polymerase
    904..924     +  CDS            FLAG (fragment): FLAG® epitope tag, followed by an enterokinase cleavage site
    988..1006    +  promoter       T7 promoter: promoter for bacteriophage T7 RNA polymerase
   1008..1074    +  ncRNA          twister-P3 (fragment): Accession: RF03154 - type-P3 twister ribozyme
   1295..1383    +  ncRNA          Entero 5 CRE: Accession: RF00386 - Enterovirus 5' cloverleaf cis-acting replication element
   1686..1937    +  ncRNA          IRES Picorna: Accession: RF00229 - Picornavirus internal ribosome entry site (IRES)
   2049..2069    +  CDS            FLAG (fragment): FLAG® epitope tag, followed by an enterokinase cleavage site
   2069..2540    +  CDS            Nluc (fragment): NanoLuc® luciferase human codon-optimized
   2621..2639    -  promoter       SP6 promoter: promoter for bacteriophage SP6 RNA polymerase
   2665..2889    +  polyA_signal   bGH poly(A) signal: bovine growth hormone polyadenylation signal
   2893..2914    +  promoter       SV40 promoter (fragment): SV40 enhancer and early promoter
   2935..3363    +  rep_origin     f1 ori (sequence partly withheld): f1 bacteriophage origin of replication; arrow indicates direction of (+) strand synthesis
   3377..3706    +  promoter       SV40 promoter: SV40 enhancer and early promoter
   3773..4564    +  CDS            neo: KKA2_KLEPN - Also known as kan, nptII. Experimental evidence at protein level: Swiss-Prot protein existence level 1. Resistance to kanamycin, neomycin, paromomycin, ribostamycin, butirosin and gentamicin B. From Klebsiella pneumoniae.
   4588..4746    +  CDS            ble (fragment): BLE_KLEPN - Experimental evidence at protein level: Swiss-Prot protein existence level 1. Binding protein with a strong affinity to the bleomycin family of antibiotics. Binds to CL990; an antimitotic-antibiotic compound. From Klebsiella pneumoniae.
   4741..4862    +  polyA_signal   SV40 poly(A) signal: SV40 polyadenylation signal
   4935..4951    -  protein_bind   lac operator: The lac repressor binds to the lac operator to inhibit transcription in E. coli. This inhibition can be relieved by adding lactose or isopropyl-β-D-thiogalactopyranoside (IPTG). lac repressor encoded by lacI
   4959..4989    -  promoter       lac promoter: promoter for the E. coli lac operon
   5004..5025    -  protein_bind   CAP binding site: CAP binding activates transcription in the presence of cAMP. E. coli catabolite activator protein
   5038..5130    -  CDS            lacI (fragment): lac repressor; lacI; The lac repressor binds to the lac operator to inhibit transcription in E. coli. This inhibition can be relieved by adding lactose or isopropyl-β-D-thiogalactopyranoside (IPTG).
   5313..5901    -  rep_origin     ori: high-copy-number ColE1/pMB1/pBR322/pUC origin of replication
   6072..6932    -  CDS            AmpR: β-lactamase; bla; confers resistance to ampicillin, carbenicillin, and related antibiotics
   6933..7037    -  promoter       AmpR promoter: bla
