[The description below was written by a language model from this plasmid's Addgene catalogue record and pLannotate feature annotations shown in this document.]
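Description:
pcDNA3.1+-mutTornado-split-nLuc is a mammalian expression plasmid of about 7.1 kb built on the pcDNA3.1+ backbone. It serves as a non-circularizing control for the Tornado circular RNA expression system. It is propagated in E. coli through a high-copy ColE1/pUC-type origin with ampicillin selection (AmpR under its own bla promoter), and it also carries an f1 origin. An SV40 promoter-driven neomycin phosphotransferase cassette with an SV40 poly(A) signal allows G418 selection in mammalian cells.

The roughly 1.7 kb insert, mutTornado-CVB3-split-nLuc, sits between the CMV enhancer/promoter and the bGH polyadenylation signal, cloned via NotI and SacII. In the Tornado design, a transcript is flanked by self-cleaving twister ribozymes whose cleavage leaves ends that are ligated in the cell into a circle. Here the feature table shows a 5' twister-type ribozyme fragment, but the record states that part of the 3' ribozyme has been deleted, so circularization cannot occur.

Between the ribozyme positions lie coxsackievirus B3 5' UTR elements (the enterovirus cloverleaf and a picornavirus IRES, carrying a C373T mutation), followed by a FLAG tag fragment and a partial NanoLuc coding sequence. A second FLAG fragment is annotated upstream. The "split" name and the partial Nluc annotation suggest that the luciferase reading frame is divided so that it becomes continuous only after circularization, although the record does not spell this out. The plasmid is therefore suited to use as a negative control, showing that luciferase signal from the matching Tornado construct depends on IRES-driven translation of circular RNA rather than of linear transcript. Short annotations such as the HIV-1 LTR, ble and lacI fragments are probably incidental matches to backbone sequence.
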