Addgene plasmid #212707: pcDNA3.1+-mutTornado-split-nLuc
Purpose: Tornado split nLuc with a mutated 3' ribozyme so that circularization cannot occur.
Depositing lab: Samie Jaffrey. Publication: Highly efficient cellular expression of circular mRNA enables prolonged protein expression. Unti MJ, Jaffrey SR. Cell Chem Biol. 2023 Oct 13:S2451-9456(23)00334-3. doi: 10.1016/j.chembiol.2023.09.015. PubMed 37883972.
Backbone
  Vector backbone: pcDNA3.1+
  Backbone size w/o insert (bp): 5428
  Total vector size (bp): 7070
Growth in bacteria
  Bacterial resistance: Ampicillin, 100 μg/mL
  Growth temperature: 37°C
  Growth strain: DH5alpha
  Copy number: High Copy
Gene/Insert
  Gene/Insert name: mutTornado-CVB3-split-nLuc
  Insert size (bp): 1728
  Mutation: Deleted the partial 3'ribozyme sequence in Tornado so that circularization cannot occur, C373T mutation in CVB3
  Cloning method: Restriction Enzyme; 5′ cloning site NotI (unknown if destroyed); 3′ cloning site SacII (unknown if destroyed)
  Sequencing primers: 5′ CMV-F; 3′ BGH-R
Terms and licenses: Academic/Nonprofit Terms; Industry Terms: Not Available to Industry
How to cite: pcDNA3.1+-mutTornado-split-nLuc was a gift from Samie Jaffrey (Addgene plasmid # 212707 ; http://n2t.net/addgene:212707 ; RRID:Addgene_212707)
